>Addgene plasmid #194512 | pGTag NGFR EGFP cLAP -1 | addgene full sequence | sequence record 384075 | Addgene NGS Result
CGACGTTGTAAAACGACGGCCAGTGAGCGCGCGTAATACGACTCACTATAGGGCGAATTGGAGCTACCCG
CATTACCCTGTTATCCCTAAGATCCGACTATTTCCCATGATTCCTTCATATTTGCATATACGATACAAGG
CTGTTAGAGAGATAATTAGAATTAATTTGACTGTAAACACAAAGATATTAGTACAAAATACGTGACGTAG
AAAGTAATAATTTCTTGGGTAGTTTGCAGTTTTAAAATTATGTTTTAAAATGGACTATCATATGCTTACC
GTAACTTGAAAGTATTTCGATTTCTTGGCTTTATATATCTTGTGGAAAGGACGAAACACCGGTATGTCGG
GAACCTCTCCGTTTTAGAGCTAGAAATAGCAAGTTAAAATAAGGCTAGTCCGTTATCAACTTGAAAAAGT
GGCACCGAGTCGGTGCTTTTTTGAATTCAGATCTTACATTTCAGGACATCTAGCTTATCGATACCGTCGA
CTACCCTGGAGAGGTTCCCGACATACCCTACTGACCGACGACCTGCCCAGGGCCTCGGACTATAAGGACG
ACGACGACAAGGGCGGAGGCGGAGGGGAGAACCTGTACTTTCAGGGAAGCGGAGGAGGAGGCAAAGAAAC
AGCTGCTGCTAAATTCGAGCGGCAGCACATGGACAGCTCTGGCCCCTCTGGCAGCGCCGCCAAGTTCAGC
AGCCTGGAAGTGCTGTTCCAGGGCCCCCTGAGCAGCAGCGGCCCCAGCGGCAGCATGGTGTCCAAGGGCG
AGGAACTGTTCACCGGCGTGGTGCCCATCCTGGTGGAGCTGGACGGCGACGTGAACGGCCACAAGTTCAG
CGTGTCCGGCGAGGGCGAAGGCGACGCCACCTACGGCAAGCTGACCCTGAAGTTCATCTGCACCACCGGC
AAGCTGCCCGTGCCCTGGCCCACCCTGGTGACCACCCTGACCTACGGCGTGCAGTGCTTCAGCAGATACC
CCGACCACATGAAGCAGCACGATTTCTTCAAGAGCGCCATGCCCGAGGGCTACGTCCAGGAGCGCACCAT
CTTTTTCAAGGACGACGGCAACTACAAGACCAGGGCCGAGGTGAAGTTCGAGGGCGACACACTGGTGAAC
AGGATCGAGCTGAAGGGCATCGACTTCAAAGAGGACGGCAACATCCTGGGCCACAAGCTGGAATACAACT
ACAACAGCCACAACGTGTACATTATGGCCGACAAGCAGAAGAACGGCATCAAGGTCAACTTCAAGATCCG
GCACAACATCGAGGACGGCAGCGTGCAGCTGGCCGACCACTACCAGCAGAACACCCCCATCGGCGACGGC
CCCGTGCTGCTGCCCGACAACCACTACCTGAGCACCCAGAGCGCTCTCAGCAAGGACCCCAACGAGAAGC
GGGACCACATGGTGCTGAAAGAATTTGTGACAGCCGCCGGAATCACCCTGGGCATGGACGAGCTGTACAA
GCGCGGAGCCACGAACTTCTCTCTGTTAAAGCAAGCAGGAGATGTTGAAGAAAACCCCGGGCCCATGGGG
GCAGGTGCCACCGGCCGCGCCATGGACGGGCCGCGCCTGCTGCTGTTGCTGCTTCTGGGGGTGTCCCTTG
GAGGTGCCAAGGAGGCATGCCCCACAGGCCTGTACACACACAGCGGTGAGTGCTGCAAAGCCTGCAACCT
GGGCGAGGGTGTGGCCCAGCCTTGTGGAGCCAACCAGACCGTGTGTGAGCCCTGCCTGGACAGCGTGACG
TTCTCCGACGTGGTGAGCGCGACCGAGCCGTGCAAGCCGTGCACCGAGTGCGTGGGGCTCCAGAGCATGT
CGGCGCCGTGCGTGGAGGCCGACGACGCCGTGTGCCGCTGCGCCTACGGCTACTACCAGGATGAGACGAC
TGGGCGCTGCGAGGCGTGCCGCGTGTGCGAGGCGGGCTCGGGCCTCGTGTTCTCCTGCCAGGACAAGCAG
AACACCGTGTGCGAGGAGTGCCCCGACGGCACGTATTCCGACGAGGCCAACCACGTGGACCCGTGCCTGC
CCTGCACCGTGTGCGAGGACACCGAGCGCCAGCTCCGCGAGTGCACACGCTGGGCCGACGCCGAGTGCGA
GGAGATCCCTGGCCGTTGGATTACACGGTCCACACCCCCAGAGGGCTCGGACAGCACAGCCCCCAGCACC
CAGGAGCCTGAGGCACCTCCAGAACAAGACCTCATAGCCAGCACGGTGGCAGGTGTGGTGACCACAGTGA
TGGGCAGCTCCCAGCCCGTGGTGACCCGAGGCACCACCGACAACCTCATCCCTGTCTATTGCTCCATCCT
GGCTGCTGTGGTTGTGGGCCTTGTGGCCTACATAGCCTTCAAGAGGTGGAACAGGGGGATCCTCTGACCC
TGGAGAGGTTCCCGACATACCAGATGTCTCGAGGGGGGGCCCGGTACCCAGCTTTTGTTCCCTTTAGTGA
GGGTTAATTGCGCGCTTGGCGTAATCATGGTCATAGCTGTTTCCTGTGTGAAATTGTTATCCGCTCACAA
TTCCACACAACATACGAGCCGGAAGCATAAAGTGTAAAGCCTGGGGTGCCTAATGAGTGAGCTAACTCAC
ATTAATTGCGTTGCGCTCACTGCCCGCTTTCCAGTCGGGAAACCTGTCGTGCCAGCTGCATTAATGAATC
GGCCAACGCGCGGGGAGAGGCGGTTTGCGTATTGGGCGCTCTTCCGCTTCCTCGCTCACTGACTCGCTGC
GCTCGGTCGTTCGGCTGCGGCGAGCGGTATCAGCTCACTCAAAGGCGGTAATACGGTTATCCACAGAATC
AGGGGATAACGCAGGAAAGAACATGTGAGCAAAAGGCCAGCAAAAGGCCAGGAACCGTAAAAAGGCCGCG
TTGCTGGCGTTTTTCCATAGGCTCCGCCCCCCTGACGAGCATCACAAAAATCGACGCTCAAGTCAGAGGT
GGCGAAACCCGACAGGACTATAAAGATACCAGGCGTTTCCCCCTGGAAGCTCCCTCGTGCGCTCTCCTGT
TCCGACCCTGCCGCTTACCGGATACCTGTCCGCCTTTCTCCCTTCGGGAAGCGTGGCGCTTTCTCATAGC
TCACGCTGTAGGTATCTCAGTTCGGTGTAGGTCGTTCGCTCCAAGCTGGGCTGTGTGCACGAACCCCCCG
TTCAGCCCGACCGCTGCGCCTTATCCGGTAACTATCGTCTTGAGTCCAACCCGGTAAGACACGACTTATC
GCCACTGGCAGCAGCCACTGGTAACAGGATTAGCAGAGCGAGGTATGTAGGCGGTGCTACAGAGTTCTTG
AAGTGGTGGCCTAACTACGGCTACACTAGAAGAACAGTATTTGGTATCTGCGCTCTGCTGAAGCCAGTTA
CCTTCGGAAAAAGAGTTGGTAGCTCTTGATCCGGCAAACAAACCACCGCTGGTAGCGGTGGTTTTTTTGT
TTGCAAGCAGCAGATTACGCGCAGAAAAAAAGGATCTCAAGAAGATCCTTTGATCTTTTCTACGGGGTCT
GACGCTCAGTGGAACGAAAACTCACGTTAAGGGATTTTGGTCATGAGATTATCAAAAAGGATCTTCACCT
AGATCCTTTTAAATTAAAAATGAAGTTTTAAATCAATCTAAAGTATATATGAGTAAACTTGGTCTGACAG
TTACCAATGCTTAATCAGTGAGGCACCTATCTCAGCGATCTGTCTATTTCGTTCATCCATAGTTGCCTGA
CTCCCCGTCGTGTAGATAACTACGATACGGGAGGGCTTACCATCTGGCCCCAGTGCTGCAATGATACCGC
GAGACCCACGCTCACCGGCTCCAGATTTATCAGCAATAAACCAGCCAGCCGGAAGGGCCGAGCGCAGAAG
TGGTCCTGCAACTTTATCCGCCTCCATCCAGTCTATTAATTGTTGCCGGGAAGCTAGAGTAAGTAGTTCG
CCAGTTAATAGTTTGCGCAACGTTGTTGCCATTGCTACAGGCATCGTGGTGTCACGCTCGTCGTTTGGTA
TGGCTTCATTCAGCTCCGGTTCCCAACGATCAAGGCGAGTTACATGATCCCCCATGTTGTGCAAAAAAGC
GGTTAGCTCCTTCGGTCCTCCGATCGTTGTCAGAAGTAAGTTGGCCGCAGTGTTATCACTCATGGTTATG
GCAGCACTGCATAATTCTCTTACTGTCATGCCATCCGTAAGATGCTTTTCTGTGACTGGTGAGTACTCAA
CCAAGTCATTCTGAGAATAGTGTATGCGGCGACCGAGTTGCTCTTGCCCGGCGTCAATACGGGATAATAC
CGCGCCACATAGCAGAACTTTAAAAGTGCTCATCATTGGAAAACGTTCTTCGGGGCGAAAACTCTCAAGG
ATCTTACCGCTGTTGAGATCCAGTTCGATGTAACCCACTCGTGCACCCAACTGATCTTCAGCATCTTTTA
CTTTCACCAGCGTTTCTGGGTGAGCAAAAACAGGAAGGCAAAATGCCGCAAAAAAGGGAATAAGGGCGAC
ACGGAAATGTTGAATACTCATACTCTTCCTTTTTCAATATTATTGAAGCATTTATCAGGGTTATTGTCTC
ATGAGCGGATACATATTTGAATGTATTTAGAAAAATAAACAAATAGGGGTTCCGCGCACATTTCCCCGAA
AAGTGCCACCTG
[124 nt withheld, positions 4633-4756]
C
[91 nt withheld, positions 4758-4848]
A
[49 nt withheld, positions 4850-4898]
CCTTTGACGTTGGAGTCCACGTTCTTT
[37 nt withheld, positions 4926-4962]
ACCCTATCTCGGTCTATTCTTTTGATTTATAAGGGATTTTGCCGATTTCGGCCTATTGGTTAAAAAATGA
GCTGATTTAACAAAAATTTAACGCGAATTTTAACAAAATATTAACGCTTACAATTTCCATTCGCCATTCA
GGCTGCGCAACTGTTGGGAAGGGCGATCGGTGCGGGCCTCTTCGCTATTACGCCAGCTGGCGAAAGGGGG
ATGTGCTGCAAGGCGATTAAGTTGGGTAACGCCAGGGTTTTCCCAGTCA
Features (pLannotate 1.2.2; 19 found; start..end, strand, type, name):
     34..52      +  promoter       T7 promoter: promoter for bacteriophage T7 RNA polymerase
     98..332     +  promoter       U6 promoter: RNA polymerase III promoter for human U6 snRNA
    361..436     +  misc_RNA       gRNA scaffold: guide RNA scaffold for the Streptococcus pyogenes CRISPR/Cas9 system
    472..491     +  misc_feature   MCS (fragment): pBluescript multiple cloning site
    623..697     +  CDS            RNASE1 (fragment): RNAS1_BOSTR - Also known as RNS1. Experimental evidence at protein level: Swiss-Prot protein existence level 1. Endonuclease that catalyzes the cleavage of RNA on the 3' side of pyrimidine nucleotides. Acts on single-stranded and double- stranded RNA (By similarity). From Boselaphus tragocamelus (Nilgai).
    755..1471    +  CDS            EGFP: EGFP is a basic (constitutively fluorescent) green fluorescent protein published in 1996, derived from Aequorea victoria. It is reported to be a rapidly-maturing weak dimer with moderate acid sensitivity.
   1478..1530    +  CDS            P2A (fragment): 2A peptide from porcine teschovirus-1 polyprotein Eukaryotic ribosomes fail to insert a peptide bond between the Gly and Pro residues, yielding separate polypeptides.
   1535..2362    +  CDS            NGFR (fragment): TNR16_HUMAN - Also known as TNFRSF16. Experimental evidence at protein level: Swiss-Prot protein existence level 1. Low affinity receptor which can bind to NGF, BDNF, NTF3, and NTF4. Forms a heterodimeric receptor with SORCS2 that binds the precursor forms of NGF, BDNF and NTF3 with high affinity, and has much lower affinity for mature NGF and BDNF (PubMed:24908487). Plays an important role in differentiation and survival of specific neuronal populations during development (By similarity). Can mediate cell survival as well as cell death of neural cells. Plays a role in the inactivation of RHOA
   2408..2428    +  misc_feature   MCS (fragment): pBluescript multiple cloning site
   2441..2459    -  promoter       T3 promoter: promoter for bacteriophage T3 RNA polymerase
   2504..2520    -  protein_bind   lac operator: The lac repressor binds to the lac operator to inhibit transcription in E. coli. This inhibition can be relieved by adding lactose or isopropyl-β-D-thiogalactopyranoside (IPTG). lac repressor encoded by lacI
   2528..2558    -  promoter       lac promoter: promoter for the E. coli lac operon
   2573..2594    -  protein_bind   CAP binding site: CAP binding activates transcription in the presence of cAMP. E. coli catabolite activator protein
   2607..2699    -  CDS            lacI (fragment): lac repressor; lacI; The lac repressor binds to the lac operator to inhibit transcription in E. coli. This inhibition can be relieved by adding lactose or isopropyl-β-D-thiogalactopyranoside (IPTG).
   2882..3470    -  rep_origin     ori: high-copy-number ColE1/pMB1/pBR322/pUC origin of replication
   3641..4501    -  CDS            AmpR: β-lactamase; bla; confers resistance to ampicillin, carbenicillin, and related antibiotics
   4502..4606    -  promoter       AmpR promoter: bla
   4633..5061    +  rep_origin     f1 ori (sequence partly withheld): f1 bacteriophage origin of replication; arrow indicates direction of (+) strand synthesis
   5092..26      -  CDS            lacZα (fragment) (across the origin): LacZα fragment of β-galactosidase; lacZ fragment
