[The description below was written by a language model from this plasmid's Addgene catalogue record and pLannotate feature annotations shown in this document.]
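Description:
pGTag NGFR EGFP cLAP -1 is a 5.2 kb donor plasmid for CRISPR/Cas9-mediated generic tagging of endogenous proteins, built in the pBluescript KS- bacterial cloning backbone. It is maintained in E. coli at high copy through a ColE1/pUC-type origin and selected with ampicillin via the β-lactamase gene. The backbone also carries an f1 origin, remnants of the lac promoter/operator and lacZα region, and flanking T7 and T3 promoters.

The payload is a roughly 1.9 kb cLAP(EGFP)-P2A-NGFR cassette cloned between SalI and XhoI sites, both of which were retained. The annotated reading frame begins with a short fragment matching bovid pancreatic ribonuclease, which is consistent with an S-peptide-type affinity element of a localisation-and-affinity-purification (LAP) tag. This is followed by EGFP, a P2A ribosomal-skipping peptide and a fragment of the human low-affinity nerve growth factor receptor NGFR. No mammalian promoter is annotated upstream of this cassette, which fits a design in which expression depends on in-frame integration at a target gene. The tagged protein then carries the fluorescent/affinity tag, while P2A releases NGFR as a separate surface antigen. Correctly tagged cells can thus be enriched by NGFR affinity purification rather than by drug selection.

Upstream of the cassette, a human U6 promoter drives an S. pyogenes guide RNA scaffold, so the plasmid also expresses a guide RNA, although the record does not state what that guide targets. The "c" in cLAP likely denotes a C-terminal tag and the "-1" suffix likely denotes a reading-frame variant, but the record does not explain either.
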