Addgene plasmid #194512: pGTag NGFR EGFP cLAP -1
Purpose: CRISPR/Cas9-mediated generic protein tagging
Depositing lab: Frank Schnütgen. Depositing organization: Goethe-Universitaet Frankfurt am Main. Publication: Selection-free endogenous tagging of cell lines by bicistronic co-expression of the surface antigen NGFR. Seibert M, Kurrle N, Stolp V, Nurnberger H, Tzschentke S, Borner L, Wempe F, Serve H, Schnutgen F. MethodsX. 2022 Nov 18;9:101929. doi: 10.1016/j.mex.2022.101929. eCollection 2022. PubMed 36444289.
Backbone
  Vector backbone: pBluescript KS-
  Total vector size (bp): 5221
  Vector type: Bacterial Cloning Vector
  Selectable markers: NGFR for affinity purification
Growth in bacteria
  Bacterial resistance: Ampicillin, 100 μg/mL
  Growth temperature: 37°C
  Growth strain: NEB Stable
  Copy number: High Copy
Gene/Insert
  Gene/Insert name: cLAP(EGFP)-P2A-NGFR
  Insert size (bp): 1884
  Cloning method: Restriction Enzyme; 5′ cloning site SalI (not destroyed); 3′ cloning site XhoI (not destroyed)
  Sequencing primers: 5′ M13 forward; 3′ M13 reverse
Terms and licenses: Academic/Nonprofit Terms; Industry Terms: Not Available to Industry
How to cite: pGTag NGFR EGFP cLAP -1 was a gift from Frank Schnütgen (Addgene plasmid # 194512 ; http://n2t.net/addgene:194512 ; RRID:Addgene_194512)
